LOCUS       Exported 3367 bp ds-DNA circular SYN 13-MAY-2021
DEFINITION  G___ bicistronic protein.
ACCESSION   .
VERSION     .
KEYWORDS    pWS627
SOURCE      synthetic DNA construct
  ORGANISM  synthetic DNA construct
REFERENCE   1 (bases 1 to 3367)
  AUTHORS   Shaw WM, Yamauchi H, Mead J, Gowers GF, Bell DJ, Oling D, Larsson N,
            Wigglesworth M, Ladds G, Ellis T
  TITLE     Engineering a Model Cell for Rational Tuning of GPCR Signaling.
  JOURNAL   Cell. 2019 Apr 18;177(3):782-796.e27. doi:
            10.1016/j.cell.2019.02.023. Epub 2019 Apr 4.
  PUBMED    30955892
REFERENCE   2 (bases 1 to 3367)
  AUTHORS   .
  TITLE     Direct Submission
  JOURNAL   Exported May 13, 2021 from SnapGene Server 1.1.58
            http://www.snapgene.com
FEATURES             Location/Qualifiers
     source          1..3367
                     /organism="synthetic DNA construct"
                     /mol_type="other DNA"
     CDS             1315..1380
                     /codon_start=1
                     /product="2A peptide from foot-and-mouth disease virus
                     polyprotein"
                     /label=F2A
                     /note="Eukaryotic ribosomes fail to insert a peptide bond
                     between the Gly and Pro residues, yielding separate
                     polypeptides."
                     /translation="VKQTLNFDLLKLAGDVESNPGP"
     terminator      1734..1768
                     /label=lambda t0 terminator
                     /note="minimal transcription terminator from phage lambda
                     (Scholtissek and Grosse, 1987)"
     CDS             complement(1839..2498)
                     /codon_start=1
                     /gene="cat"
                     /product="chloramphenicol acetyltransferase"
                     /label=CmR
                     /note="confers resistance to chloramphenicol"
                     /translation="MEKKITGYTTVDISQWHRKEHFEAFQSVAQCTYNQTVQLDITAFL
                     KTVKKNKHKFYPAFIHILARLMNAHPEFRMAMKDGELVIWDSVHPCYTVFHEQTETFSS
                     LWSEYHDDFRQFLHIYSQDVACYGENLAYFPKGFIENMFFVSANPWVSFTSFDLNVANM
                     DNFFAPVFTMGKYYTQGDKVLMPLAIQVHHAVCDGFHVGRMLNELQQYCDEWQGGA"
     primer_bind     2413..2432
                     /label=CAT-R
                     /note="Chloramphenicol resistance gene, reverse primer"
     rep_origin      2680..3268
                     /direction=RIGHT
                     /label=ori
                     /note="high-copy-number ColE1/pMB1/pBR322/pUC origin of
                     replication"
     primer_bind     3169..3188
                     /label=pBR322ori-F
                     /note="pBR322 origin, forward primer"
ORIGIN
        1 agtcggtctc atatggcagc acatcagatg gactcgataa cgtattctaa taatgtcacc
       61 caacagtata tacaaccaca aagtctacag gatatctctg cagtggagga tgaaattcaa
      121 aataaaatag aggccgccag acaagagagt aaacagcttc atgctcaaat aaataaagca
      181 aaacacaaga tacaagatgc aagcttattc cagatggcca acaaagttac ttcgttgacc
      241 aaaaataaga tcaacttaaa gccaaatatc gtgttgaaag gccataataa taaaatctca
      301 gattttcggt ggagtcgaga ttcaaaacgt attttgagtg caagtcaaga tggctttatg
      361 cttatatggg acagtgcttc aggtttaaaa cagaacgcta ttccattaga ttctcaatgg
      421 gttctttcct gcgctatttc gccatcgagt actttggtag caagcgcagg attaaacaat
      481 aactgtacca tttatagagt ttcgaaagaa aacagagtag cgcaaaacgt tgcgtcaatt
      541 ttcaaaggac atacttgcta tatttctgac attgaattta cagataacgc acatatattg
      601 acagcaagtg gggatatgac atgtgccttg tgggatatac cgaaagcaaa gagggtgaga
      661 gaatattctg accatttagg tgatgttttg gcattagcta ttcctgaaga gccaaactca
      721 gaaaattctt cgaacacatt cgctagctgt ggatcagacg ggtatactta catatgggat
      781 agcagatctc cgtccgctgt acaaagcttt tacgttaacg atagtgatat taatgcactt
      841 cgttttttca aagacgggat gtcgattgtt gcaggaagtg acaatggtgc gataaatatg
      901 tatgatttaa ggtcggactg ttctattgct actttttctc tttttcgagg ttatgaagaa
      961 cgtaccccta cccctactta tatggcagct aacatggagt acaataccgc gcaatcgcca
     1021 caaactttaa aatcaacaag ctcaagctat ctagacaacc aaggcgttgt ttctttagat
     1081 tttagtgcat ctggaagatt gatgtactca tgctatacag acattggttg tgttgtgtgg
     1141 gatgtattaa aaggagagat tgttggaaaa ttagaaggtc atggtggcag agtcactggt
     1201 gtgcgctcga gtccagatgg gttagctgta tgtacaggtt catgggactc aaccatgaaa
     1261 atatggtcac caggttatca agaagctaga cataaacaaa agattgttgc tccagttaaa
     1321 caaactttga actttgattt gttgaaattg gctggtgatg ttgaatctaa tccagggccc
     1381 acatcagttc aaaactctcc acgcttacaa caacctcagg aacagcaaca gcaacagcaa
     1441 cagctttcct taaagataaa acaattgaag ttaaaaagaa tcaacgaact taacaataaa
     1501 ctgaggaaag aactcagccg tgaaagaatt actgcttcaa atgcatgtct tacaataata
     1561 aactatacct cgaatacaaa agattataca ttaccagaac tatggggcta ccccgtagca
     1621 ggatcaaatc attttataga gggtttgaaa aatgctcaaa aaaatagcca aatgtcaaac
     1681 tcaaatagtg tttgttgtac gcttatgtaa ctcgagtggc tgagaccaga ccaataaaaa
     1741 acgcccggcg gcaaccgagc gttctgaaca aatccagatg gagttctgag gtcattactg
     1801 gatctatcaa caggagtcca agcgagctcg atatcaaatt acgccccgcc ctgccactca
     1861 tcgcagtact gttgtaattc attaagcatt ctgccgacat ggaagccatc acaaacggca
     1921 tgatgaacct gaatcgccag cggcatcagc accttgtcgc cttgcgtata atatttgccc
     1981 atggtgaaaa cgggggcgaa gaagttgtcc atattggcca cgtttaaatc aaaactggtg
     2041 aaactcaccc agggattggc tgaaacgaaa aacatattct caataaaccc tttagggaaa
     2101 taggccaggt tttcaccgta acacgccaca tcttgcgaat atatgtgtag aaactgccgg
     2161 aaatcgtcgt ggtattcact ccagagcgat gaaaacgttt cagtttgctc atggaaaacg
     2221 gtgtaacaag ggtgaacact atcccatatc accagctcac cgtctttcat tgccatacga
     2281 aattccggat gagcattcat caggcgggca agaatgtgaa taaaggccgg ataaaacttg
     2341 tgcttatttt tctttacggt ctttaaaaag gccgtaatat ccagctgaac ggtctggtta
     2401 taggtacatt gagcaactga ctgaaatgcc tcaaaatgtt ctttacgatg ccattgggat
     2461 atatcaacgg tggtatatcc agtgattttt ttctccattt tagcttcctt agctcctgaa
     2521 aatctcgata actcaaaaaa tacgcccggt agtgatctta tttcattatg gtgaaagttg
     2581 gaacctctta cgtgcccgat caatcatgac caaaatccct taacgtgagt tttcgttcca
     2641 ctgagcgtca gaccccgtag aaaagatcaa aggatcttct tgagatcctt tttttctgcg
     2701 cgtaatctgc tgcttgcaaa caaaaaaacc accgctacca gcggtggttt gtttgccgga
     2761 tcaagagcta ccaactcttt ttccgaaggt aactggcttc agcagagcgc agataccaaa
     2821 tactgttctt ctagtgtagc cgtagttagg ccaccacttc aagaactctg tagcaccgcc
     2881 tacatacctc gctctgctaa tcctgttacc agtggctgct gccagtggcg ataagtcgtg
     2941 tcttaccggg ttggactcaa gacgatagtt accggataag gcgcagcggt cgggctgaac
     3001 ggggggttcg tgcacacagc ccagcttgga gcgaacgacc tacaccgaac tgagatacct
     3061 acagcgtgag ctatgagaaa gcgccacgct tcccgaaggg agaaaggcgg acaggtatcc
     3121 ggtaagcggc agggtcggaa caggagagcg cacgagggag cttccagggg gaaacgcctg
     3181 gtatctttat agtcctgtcg ggtttcgcca cctctgactt gagcgtcgat ttttgtgatg
     3241 ctcgtcaggg gggcggagcc tatggaaaaa cgccagcaac gcggcctttt tacggttcct
     3301 ggccttttgc tggccttttg ctcacatgtt ctttcctgcg ttatcccctg attctgtgga
     3361 taaccgt
//
